>Addgene plasmid #42989 | I-ACGG | depositor partial sequence | sequence record 58254 | I-ACGG sequence 424 bps
CGTCTCCTGACCCCAGAGCAGGTCGTGGCAATCGCCTCCAACATTGGCGGGAAACAGGCACTCGAGACTG
TCCAGCGCCTGCTTCCCGTGCTGTGCCAAGCGCACGGACTCACCCCAGAGCAGGTCGTGGCGATCGCAAG
CCACGACGGAGGAAAGCAAGCCTTGGAAACAGTACAGAGGCTGTTGCCTGTGCTGTGCCAAGCGCACGGC
CTCACCCCAGAGCAGGTCGTGGCAATCGCGAGCAATAACGGCGGAAAACAGGCTTTGGAAACGGTGCAGA
GGCTCCTTCCAGTGCTGTGCCAAGCGCACGGATTAACCCCAGAGCAGGTCGTGGCAATCGCGAGCAATAA
CGGCGGAAAACAGGCTTTGGAAACGGTGCAGAGGCTCCTTCCAGTGCTGTGCCAAGCGCACGGCTTAAGA
GACG
