>Addgene plasmid #42989 | I-ACGG | addgene partial sequence | sequence record 59984 | M13-F20 5'-TGTAAAACGACGGCCAGT-3'
CTATAGGGCGAATTGGGCCCTCTAGATGCATGCTCGAGCGGCCGCCAGTGTGATGGATATCTGCAGAATT
CGCCCTTATATAGATGCCGTCCTAGCGCGTCTCCTGACCCCAGAGCAGGTCGTGGCAATCGCCTCCAACA
TTGGCGGGAAACAGGCACTCGAGACTGTCCAGCGCCTGCTTCCCGTGCTGTGCCAAGCGCACGGACTCAC
CCCAGAGCAGGTCGTGGCGATCGCAAGCCACGACGGAGGAAAGCAAGCCTTGGAAACAGTACAGAGGCTG
TTGCCTGTGCTGTGCCAAGCGCACGGCCTCACCCCAGAGCAGGTCGTGGCAATCGCGAGCAATAACGGCG
GAAAACAGGCTTTGGAAACGGTGCAGAGGCTCCTTCCAGTGCTGTGCCAAGCGCACGGATTAACCCCAGA
GCAGGTCGTGGCAATCGCGAGCAATAACGGCGGAAAACAGGCTTTGGAAACGGTGCAGAGGCTCCTTCCA
GTGCTGTGCCAAGCGCACGGCTTAAGAGACGTGGGCACAGGAAAGATACTTAAGGGCGAATTCCAGCACA
CTGGCGGCCGTTACTAGTGGATCCGAGCTCGGTACCAAGCTTGATGCATAGCTTGAGTATTCTATAGTGT
CACCTAAATAGCTTGGCGTAATCATGGTCATAGCTGTTTCCTGTGTGAAATTGTTATCCGCTCACAATTC
CACACAACATACGAGCCGGAAGCATAAAGTGTAAAGCCTGGGGTGCCTAATGAGTGAGCTAACTCACATT
AATTGCGTTGCGCTCACTGCCCGCTTTCCAGTCGGGAAACCTGTCGTGCCAGCTGCATTAATGAATCGGC
CAACGCGCGGGGAGAGGCGGTTTGCGTATTGGGCGCTCTTCCGCTTCCTCGCTCACTGACTCGC
