[The description below was written by a language model from this plasmid's Addgene catalogue record.]
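Description:
I-ACGG is a bacterial cloning plasmid built on the Invitrogen pCRII-TOPO backbone (about 4.0 kb without insert), carrying a 424 bp synthetic insert introduced by TOPO cloning. It is maintained at high copy in E. coli and is selectable with both ampicillin and kanamycin, consistent with the dual resistance markers of the pCRII-TOPO vector. The insert sits between the T7 and M13-reverse priming sites, which the record lists for sequencing across it. The vector type is given as bacterial cloning only. No promoter is recorded as driving expression of the insert, nor are any tags or reporters, so the plasmid appears to serve as a storage and propagation vehicle for a DNA module rather than as an expression construct.

The record does not describe the insert beyond its name, size and synthetic origin. The associated publication describes a TALEN genome-editing system for generating human stem cell-based disease models. In that context, the name suggests a pre-assembled block of TALE repeat units, with "ACGG" plausibly denoting the four target nucleotides recognised and "I" the position of the block in a larger array. A length of roughly 424 bp would be compatible with about four TALE repeats plus flanking sequence. This interpretation is an inference from the name and publication title, not something the catalogue fields state. No feature table was provided, so the internal organisation of the insert, including any restriction sites used for assembly, cannot be confirmed. The likely use is as one component of a library of modules combined to build custom TALE DNA-binding domains for TALEN construction.
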