Addgene plasmid #42989: I-ACGG
Depositing lab: Chad Cowan & Kiran Musunuru. Depositing organization: Harvard University. Publication: A TALEN Genome-Editing System for Generating Human Stem Cell-Based Disease Models. Ding Q, Lee YK, Schaefer EA, Peters DT, Veres A, Kim K, Kuperwasser N, Motola DL, Meissner TB, Hendriks WT, Trevisan M, Gupta RM, Moisan A, Banks E, Friesen M, Schinzel RT, Xia F, Tang A, Xia Y, Figueroa E, Wann A, Ahfeldt T, Daheron L, Zhang F, Rubin LL, Peng LF, Chung RT, Musunuru K, Cowan CA. Cell Stem Cell. 2012 Dec 12. pii: S1934-5909(12)00645-5. doi: 10.1016/j.stem.2012.11.011. PubMed 23246482.
Backbone
  Vector backbone: pCRII-TOPO
  Backbone manufacturer: Invitrogen
  Backbone size w/o insert (bp): 3973
  Vector type: Bacterial Cloning
Growth in bacteria
  Bacterial resistance: Ampicillin and Kanamycin, 100 & 50 μg/mL
  Growth temperature: 37°C
  Growth strain: Top10
  Copy number: High Copy
Gene/Insert
  Gene/Insert name: I-ACGG
  Species: Synthetic
  Insert size (bp): 424
  Cloning method: TOPO Cloning
  Sequencing primers: 5′ T7; 3′ M13-rev
Terms and licenses: Academic/Nonprofit Terms; Industry Terms: Not Available to Industry
How to cite: I-ACGG was a gift from Chad Cowan & Kiran Musunuru (Addgene plasmid # 42989 ; http://n2t.net/addgene:42989 ; RRID:Addgene_42989)
